Addgene plasmid #77628: PFKP gRNA (BRDN0001147171)
Purpose: 3rd generation lentiviral gRNA plasmid targeting human PFKP
Depositing lab: John Doench & David Root. Depositing organization: Broad Institute. Publication: Optimized sgRNA design to maximize activity and minimize off-target effects of CRISPR-Cas9. Doench JG, Fusi N, Sullender M, Hegde M, Vaimberg EW, Donovan KF, Smith I, Tothova Z, Wilen C, Orchard R, Virgin HW, Listgarten J, Root DE. Nat Biotechnol. 2016 Jan 18. doi: 10.1038/nbt.3437. PubMed 26780180.
Backbone
  Vector backbone: lentiGuide-Puro
  Backbone manufacturer: Zhang Lab (Addgene plasmid # 52963)
  Vector type: Mammalian Expression, Lentiviral, CRISPR
  Selectable markers: Puromycin
Growth in bacteria
  Bacterial resistance: Ampicillin, 100 μg/mL
  Growth temperature: 37°C
  Growth strain: DH5alpha
  Copy number: High Copy
Gene/Insert
  Gene/Insert name: PFKP (alt names: PFKP; NM_001242339.1)
  gRNA/shRNA sequence: GCCGGATGATCAGATCCCAA
  Species: H. sapiens (human)
  Entrez Gene: PFKP (a.k.a. ATP-PFK, PFK-C, PFK-P, PFKF)
  Promoter: hU6
  Cloning method: Unknown
  Sequencing primers: 5′ U6-F; 3′ pS2-R
Terms and licenses: Academic/Nonprofit Terms; Industry Terms: Not Available to Industry
Depositor comments: The gRNA was designed to target the following Genbank reference sequence(s): NM_001242339.1,NM_002627.4. Note that this plasmid does NOT contain Cas9. It should be used in conjunction with lentiCas9-Blast (Addgene #52962) or otherwise with cell lines already expressing Cas9. Browse the full kinome gRNA library at http://www.addgene.org/pooled-library/broadgpp-human-kinome/ or visit http://www.broadinstitute.org/rnai/public/ for detailed protocols and information.
How to cite: PFKP gRNA (BRDN0001147171) was a gift from John Doench & David Root (Addgene plasmid # 77628 ; http://n2t.net/addgene:77628 ; RRID:Addgene_77628)
