[The description below was written by a language model from this plasmid's Addgene catalogue record and pLannotate feature annotations shown in this document.]
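Description:
PFKP gRNA (BRDN0001147171) is a third-generation lentiviral CRISPR guide plasmid built on the lentiGuide-Puro backbone. It carries a single guide RNA directed against human PFKP, the platelet isoform of phosphofructokinase. The assembled sequence is about 8.3 kb. In E. coli it is maintained at high copy through a ColE1/pUC-type origin and selected with ampicillin via the bla gene. The backbone also carries an f1 origin, an SV40 origin and poly(A) signal, and leftover lac and T7/T3 cloning-vector elements.

The lentiviral transfer cassette begins with an RSV promoter fused to a truncated HIV-1 5' LTR, which makes genomic RNA production independent of Tat. This is followed by the Ψ packaging signal with a partial gag region, the Rev response element, and a central polypurine tract that aids nuclear import. The cassette ends in a ΔU3 self-inactivating 3' LTR. Within the provirus, a human U6 RNA polymerase III promoter drives the PFKP-specific spacer joined to the Streptococcus pyogenes gRNA scaffold. A separate EF-1α promoter, annotated as the core promoter plus intron A, expresses puromycin N-acetyltransferase for selection of transduced mammalian cells. A WPRE downstream enhances transcript expression.

The plasmid does not encode Cas9, so it must be used with a separate Cas9 vector or in cells that already express Cas9. The guide was designed against two PFKP reference transcripts and belongs to a human kinome gRNA collection developed alongside work on optimised sgRNA design rules. Its typical use is PFKP knockout in human cells after lentiviral delivery and puromycin selection.
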