Features (pLannotate 1.2.2; 29 found; start..end, strand, type, name):
     14..80      +  CDS            small t antigen (fragment): SV40 (simian virus 40) small t antigen
    106..317     +  promoter       EF-1α core promoter: core promoter for human elongation factor EF-1α
    318..1256    +  intron         EF-1α intron A: intron upstream of the start codon of human EF-1α
   1278..1877    +  CDS            PuroR (fragment): puromycin N-acetyltransferase; pac from Streptomyces; confers resistance to puromycin
   1893..2481    +  misc_feature   WPRE: woodchuck hepatitis virus posttranscriptional regulatory element
   2532..2551    +  misc_feature   cPPT/CTS (fragment): central polypurine tract and central termination sequence of HIV-1
   2553..2786    +  LTR            3' LTR (ΔU3): self-inactivating 3' long terminal repeat (LTR) from HIV-1
   2864..2985    +  polyA_signal   SV40 poly(A) signal: SV40 polyadenylation signal
   3025..3160    +  rep_origin     SV40 ori: SV40 origin of replication
   3181..3199    -  promoter       T7 promoter: promoter for bacteriophage T7 RNA polymerase
   3207..3362    +  CDS            lacZα (fragment): LacZα fragment of β-galactosidase; lacZ fragment
   3367..3795    +  rep_origin     f1 ori (sequence partly withheld): f1 bacteriophage origin of replication; arrow indicates direction of (+) strand synthesis
   3848..3952    +  promoter       AmpR promoter: bla
   3953..4813    +  CDS            AmpR: β-lactamase; bla; confers resistance to ampicillin, carbenicillin, and related antibiotics
   4984..5572    +  rep_origin     ori: high-copy-number ColE1/pMB1/pBR322/pUC origin of replication
   5755..5847    +  CDS            lacI (fragment): lac repressor; lacI; The lac repressor binds to the lac operator to inhibit transcription in E. coli. This inhibition can be relieved by adding lactose or isopropyl-β-D-thiogalactopyranoside (IPTG).
   5860..5881    +  protein_bind   CAP binding site: CAP binding activates transcription in the presence of cAMP. E. coli catabolite activator protein
   5896..5926    +  promoter       lac promoter: promoter for the E. coli lac operon
   5934..5950    +  protein_bind   lac operator: The lac repressor binds to the lac operator to inhibit transcription in E. coli. This inhibition can be relieved by adding lactose or isopropyl-β-D-thiogalactopyranoside (IPTG). lac repressor encoded by lacI
   5995..6013    +  promoter       T3 promoter: promoter for bacteriophage T3 RNA polymerase
   6041..6267    +  promoter       RSV promoter: Rous sarcoma virus enhancer/promoter
   6268..6448    +  LTR            5' LTR (truncated): truncated 5' long terminal repeat (LTR) from HIV-1
   6495..6620    +  misc_feature   HIV-1 Ψ: packaging signal of human immunodeficiency virus type 1
   6604..6967    +  CDS            HIV-1 gag (fragment): gag protein from human immunodeficiency virus 1; gag
   7113..7346    +  misc_feature   RRE: The Rev response element (RRE) of HIV-1 allows for Rev-dependent mRNA export from the nucleus to the cytoplasm.
   7723..7749    +  CDS            Rev (fragment): human immunodeficiency virus 1 (HIV-1) Rev protein; rev; enhances nuclear export of unspliced and incompletely spliced viral mRNAs
   7753..7993    +  promoter       U6 promoter: RNA polymerase III promoter for human U6 snRNA
   8023..8098    +  misc_RNA       gRNA scaffold: guide RNA scaffold for the Streptococcus pyogenes CRISPR/Cas9 system
   8154..8271    +  misc_feature   cPPT/CTS: central polypurine tract and central termination sequence of HIV-1
>Addgene plasmid #77628 | PFKP gRNA (BRDN0001147171) | addgene full sequence | sequence record 188132 | Addgene Assembled Sequence
CCCGGGTGCAAAGATGGATAAAGTTTTAAACAGAGAGGAATCTTTGCAGCTAATGGACCTTCTAGGTCTT
GAAAGGAGTGGGAATTGGCTCCGGTGCCCGTCAGTGGGCAGAGCGCACATCGCCCACAGTCCCCGAGAAG
TTGGGGGGAGGGGTCGGCAATTGATCCGGTGCCTAGAGAAGGTGGCGCGGGGTAAACTGGGAAAGTGATG
TCGTGTACTGGCTCCGCCTTTTTCCCGAGGGTGGGGGAGAACCGTATATAAGTGCAGTAGTCGCCGTGAA
CGTTCTTTTTCGCAACGGGTTTGCCGCCAGAACACAGGTAAGTGCCGTGTGTGGTTCCCGCGGGCCTGGC
CTCTTTACGGGTTATGGCCCTTGCGTGCCTTGAATTACTTCCACCTGGCTGCAGTACGTGATTCTTGATC
CCGAGCTTCGGGTTGGAAGTGGGTGGGAGAGTTCGAGGCCTTGCGCTTAAGGAGCCCCTTCGCCTCGTGC
TTGAGTTGAGGCCTGGCCTGGGCGCTGGGGCCGCCGCGTGCGAATCTGGTGGCACCTTCGCGCCTGTCTC
GCTGCTTTCGATAAGTCTCTAGCCATTTAAAATTTTTGATGACCTGCTGCGACGCTTTTTTTCTGGCAAG
ATAGTCTTGTAAATGCGGGCCAAGATCTGCACACTGGTATTTCGGTTTTTGGGGCCGCGGGCGGCGACGG
GGCCCGTGCGTCCCAGCGCACATGTTCGGCGAGGCGGGGCCTGCGAGCGCGGCCACCGAGAATCGGACGG
GGGTAGTCTCAAGCTGGCCGGCCTGCTCTGGTGCCTGGCCTCGCGCCGCCGTGTATCGCCCCGCCCTGGG
CGGCAAGGCTGGCCCGGTCGGCACCAGTTGCGTGAGCGGAAAGATGGCCGCTTCCCGGCCCTGCTGCAGG
GAGCTCAAAATGGAGGACGCGGCGCTCGGGAGAGCGGGCGGGTGAGTCACCCACACAAAGGAAAAGGGCC
TTTCCGTCCTCAGCCGTCGCTTCATGTGACTCCACGGAGTACCGGGCGCCGTCCAGGCACCTCGATTAGT
TCTCGAGCTTTTGGAGTACGTCGTCTTTAGGTTGGGGGGAGGGGTTTTATGCGATGGAGTTTCCCCACAC
TGAGTGGGTGGAGACTGAAGTTAGGCCAGCTTGGCACTTGATGTAATTCTCCTTGGAATTTGCCCTTTTT
GAGTTTGGATCTTGGTTCATTCTCAAGCCTCAGACAGTGGTTCAAAGTTTTTTTCTTCCATTTCAGGTGT
CGTGACGTACGGCCACCATGACCGAGTACAAGCCCACGGTGCGCCTCGCCACCCGCGACGACGTCCCCAG
GGCCGTACGCACCCTCGCCGCCGCGTTCGCCGACTACCCCGCCACGCGCCACACCGTCGATCCGGACCGC
CACATCGAGCGGGTCACCGAGCTGCAAGAACTCTTCCTCACGCGCGTCGGGCTCGACATCGGCAAGGTGT
GGGTCGCGGACGACGGCGCCGCCGTGGCGGTCTGGACCACGCCGGAGAGCGTCGAAGCGGGGGCGGTGTT
CGCCGAGATCGGCCCGCGCATGGCCGAGTTGAGCGGTTCCCGGCTGGCCGCGCAGCAACAGATGGAAGGC
CTCCTGGCGCCGCACCGGCCCAAGGAGCCCGCGTGGTTCCTGGCCACCGTCGGAGTCTCGCCCGACCACC
AGGGCAAGGGTCTGGGCAGCGCCGTCGTGCTCCCCGGAGTGGAGGCGGCCGAGCGCGCCGGGGTGCCCGC
CTTCCTGGAGACCTCCGCGCCCCGCAACCTCCCCTTCTACGAGCGGCTCGGCTTCACCGTCACCGCCGAC
GTCGAGGTGCCCGAAGGACCGCGCACCTGGTGCATGACCCGCAAGCCCGGTGCCTGAACGCGTTAAGTCG
ACAATCAACCTCTGGATTACAAAATTTGTGAAAGATTGACTGGTATTCTTAACTATGTTGCTCCTTTTAC
GCTATGTGGATACGCTGCTTTAATGCCTTTGTATCATGCTATTGCTTCCCGTATGGCTTTCATTTTCTCC
TCCTTGTATAAATCCTGGTTGCTGTCTCTTTATGAGGAGTTGTGGCCCGTTGTCAGGCAACGTGGCGTGG
TGTGCACTGTGTTTGCTGACGCAACCCCCACTGGTTGGGGCATTGCCACCACCTGTCAGCTCCTTTCCGG
GACTTTCGCTTTCCCCCTCCCTATTGCCACGGCGGAACTCATCGCCGCCTGCCTTGCCCGCTGCTGGACA
GGGGCTCGGCTGTTGGGCACTGACAATTCCGTGGTGTTGTCGGGGAAATCATCGTCCTTTCCTTGGCTGC
TCGCCTGTGTTGCCACCTGGATTCTGCGCGGGACGTCCTTCTGCTACGTCCCTTCGGCCCTCAATCCAGC
GGACCTTCCTTCCCGCGGCCTGCTGCCGGCTCTGCGGCCTCTTCCGCGTCTTCGCCTTCGCCCTCAGACG
AGTCGGATCTCCCTTTGGGCCGCCTCCCCGCGTCGACTTTAAGACCAATGACTTACAAGGCAGCTGTAGA
TCTTAGCCACTTTTTAAAAGAAAAGGGGGGACTGGAAGGGCTAATTCACTCCCAACGAAGACAAGATCTG
CTTTTTGCTTGTACTGGGTCTCTCTGGTTAGACCAGATCTGAGCCTGGGAGCTCTCTGGCTAACTAGGGA
ACCCACTGCTTAAGCCTCAATAAAGCTTGCCTTGAGTGCTTCAAGTAGTGTGTGCCCGTCTGTTGTGTGA
CTCTGGTAACTAGAGATCCCTCAGACCCTTTTAGTCAGTGTGGAAAATCTCTAGCAGTACGTATAGTAGT
TCATGTCATCTTATTATTCAGTATTTATAACTTGCAAAGAAATGAATATCAGAGAGTGAGAGGAACTTGT
TTATTGCAGCTTATAATGGTTACAAATAAAGCAATAGCATCACAAATTTCACAAATAAAGCATTTTTTTC
ACTGCATTCTAGTTGTGGTTTGTCCAAACTCATCAATGTATCTTATCATGTCTGGCTCTAGCTATCCCGC
CCCTAACTCCGCCCATCCCGCCCCTAACTCCGCCCAGTTCCGCCCATTCTCCGCCCCATGGCTGACTAAT
TTTTTTTATTTATGCAGAGGCCGAGGCCGCCTCGGCCTCTGAGCTATTCCAGAAGTAGTGAGGAGGCTTT
TTTGGAGGCCTAGGGACGTACCCAATTCGCCCTATAGTGAGTCGTATTACGCGCGCTCACTGGCCGTCGT
TTTACAACGTCGTGACTGGGAAAACCCTGGCGTTACCCAACTTAATCGCCTTGCAGCACATCCCCCTTTC
GCCAGCTGGCGTAATAGCGAAGAGGCCCGCACCGATCGCCCTTCCCAACAGTTGCGCAGCCTGAATGGCG
AATGGG
[124 nt withheld, positions 3367-3490]
C
[91 nt withheld, positions 3492-3582]
A
[49 nt withheld, positions 3584-3632]
CCTTTGACGTTGGAGTCCACGTTCTTT
[37 nt withheld, positions 3660-3696]
ACCCTATCTCGGTCTATTCTTTTGATTTATAAGGGATTTTGCCGATTTCGGCCTATTGGTTAAAAAATGA
GCTGATTTAACAAAAATTTAACGCGAATTTTAACAAAATATTAACGCTTACAATTTAGGTGGCACTTTTC
GGGGAAATGTGCGCGGAACCCCTATTTGTTTATTTTTCTAAATACATTCAAATATGTATCCGCTCATGAG
ACAATAACCCTGATAAATGCTTCAATAATATTGAAAAAGGAAGAGTATGAGTATTCAACATTTCCGTGTC
GCCCTTATTCCCTTTTTTGCGGCATTTTGCCTTCCTGTTTTTGCTCACCCAGAAACGCTGGTGAAAGTAA
AAGATGCTGAAGATCAGTTGGGTGCACGAGTGGGTTACATCGAACTGGATCTCAACAGCGGTAAGATCCT
TGAGAGTTTTCGCCCCGAAGAACGTTTTCCAATGATGAGCACTTTTAAAGTTCTGCTATGTGGCGCGGTA
TTATCCCGTATTGACGCCGGGCAAGAGCAACTCGGTCGCCGCATACACTATTCTCAGAATGACTTGGTTG
AGTACTCACCAGTCACAGAAAAGCATCTTACGGATGGCATGACAGTAAGAGAATTATGCAGTGCTGCCAT
AACCATGAGTGATAACACTGCGGCCAACTTACTTCTGACAACGATCGGAGGACCGAAGGAGCTAACCGCT
TTTTTGCACAACATGGGGGATCATGTAACTCGCCTTGATCGTTGGGAACCGGAGCTGAATGAAGCCATAC
CAAACGACGAGCGTGACACCACGATGCCTGTAGCAATGGCAACAACGTTGCGCAAACTATTAACTGGCGA
ACTACTTACTCTAGCTTCCCGGCAACAATTAATAGACTGGATGGAGGCGGATAAAGTTGCAGGACCACTT
CTGCGCTCGGCCCTTCCGGCTGGCTGGTTTATTGCTGATAAATCTGGAGCCGGTGAGCGTGGGTCTCGCG
GTATCATTGCAGCACTGGGGCCAGATGGTAAGCCCTCCCGTATCGTAGTTATCTACACGACGGGGAGTCA
GGCAACTATGGATGAACGAAATAGACAGATCGCTGAGATAGGTGCCTCACTGATTAAGCATTGGTAACTG
TCAGACCAAGTTTACTCATATATACTTTAGATTGATTTAAAACTTCATTTTTAATTTAAAAGGATCTAGG
TGAAGATCCTTTTTGATAATCTCATGACCAAAATCCCTTAACGTGAGTTTTCGTTCCACTGAGCGTCAGA
CCCCGTAGAAAAGATCAAAGGATCTTCTTGAGATCCTTTTTTTCTGCGCGTAATCTGCTGCTTGCAAACA
AAAAAACCACCGCTACCAGCGGTGGTTTGTTTGCCGGATCAAGAGCTACCAACTCTTTTTCCGAAGGTAA
CTGGCTTCAGCAGAGCGCAGATACCAAATACTGTTCTTCTAGTGTAGCCGTAGTTAGGCCACCACTTCAA
GAACTCTGTAGCACCGCCTACATACCTCGCTCTGCTAATCCTGTTACCAGTGGCTGCTGCCAGTGGCGAT
AAGTCGTGTCTTACCGGGTTGGACTCAAGACGATAGTTACCGGATAAGGCGCAGCGGTCGGGCTGAACGG
GGGGTTCGTGCACACAGCCCAGCTTGGAGCGAACGACCTACACCGAACTGAGATACCTACAGCGTGAGCT
ATGAGAAAGCGCCACGCTTCCCGAAGGGAGAAAGGCGGACAGGTATCCGGTAAGCGGCAGGGTCGGAACA
GGAGAGCGCACGAGGGAGCTTCCAGGGGGAAACGCCTGGTATCTTTATAGTCCTGTCGGGTTTCGCCACC
TCTGACTTGAGCGTCGATTTTTGTGATGCTCGTCAGGGGGGCGGAGCCTATGGAAAAACGCCAGCAACGC
GGCCTTTTTACGGTTCCTGGCCTTTTGCTGGCCTTTTGCTCACATGTTCTTTCCTGCGTTATCCCCTGAT
TCTGTGGATAACCGTATTACCGCCTTTGAGTGAGCTGATACCGCTCGCCGCAGCCGAACGACCGAGCGCA
GCGAGTCAGTGAGCGAGGAAGCGGAAGAGCGCCCAATACGCAAACCGCCTCTCCCCGCGCGTTGGCCGAT
TCATTAATGCAGCTGGCACGACAGGTTTCCCGACTGGAAAGCGGGCAGTGAGCGCAACGCAATTAATGTG
AGTTAGCTCACTCATTAGGCACCCCAGGCTTTACACTTTATGCTTCCGGCTCGTATGTTGTGTGGAATTG
TGAGCGGATAACAATTTCACACAGGAAACAGCTATGACCATGATTACGCCAAGCGCGCAATTAACCCTCA
CTAAAGGGAACAAAAGCTGGAGCTGCAAGCTTAATGTAGTCTTATGCAATACTCTTGTAGTCTTGCAACA
TGGTAACGATGAGTTAGCAACATGCCTTACAAGGAGAGAAAAAGCACCGTGCATGCCGATTGGTGGAAGT
AAGGTGGTACGATCGTGCCTTATTAGGAAGGCAACAGACGGGTCTGACATGGATTGGACGAACCACTGAA
TTGCCGCATTGCAGAGATATTGTATTTAAGTGCCTAGCTCGATACATAAACGGGTCTCTCTGGTTAGACC
AGATCTGAGCCTGGGAGCTCTCTGGCTAACTAGGGAACCCACTGCTTAAGCCTCAATAAAGCTTGCCTTG
AGTGCTTCAAGTAGTGTGTGCCCGTCTGTTGTGTGACTCTGGTAACTAGAGATCCCTCAGACCCTTTTAG
TCAGTGTGGAAAATCTCTAGCAGTGGCGCCCGAACAGGGACTTGAAAGCGAAAGGGAAACCAGAGGAGCT
CTCTCGACGCAGGACTCGGCTTGCTGAAGCGCGCACGGCAAGAGGCGAGGGGCGGCGACTGGTGAGTACG
CCAAAAATTTTGACTAGCGGAGGCTAGAAGGAGAGAGATGGGTGCGAGAGCGTCAGTATTAAGCGGGGGA
GAATTAGATCGCGATGGGAAAAAATTCGGTTAAGGCCAGGGGGAAAGAAAAAATATAAATTAAAACATAT
AGTATGGGCAAGCAGGGAGCTAGAACGATTCGCAGTTAATCCTGGCCTGTTAGAAACATCAGAAGGCTGT
AGACAAATACTGGGACAGCTACAACCATCCCTTCAGACAGGATCAGAAGAACTTAGATCATTATATAATA
CAGTAGCAACCCTCTATTGTGTGCATCAAAGGATAGAGATAAAAGACACCAAGGAAGCTTTAGACAAGAT
AGAGGAAGAGCAAAACAAAAGTAAGACCACCGCACAGCAAGCGGCCGCTGATCTTCAGACCTGGAGGAGG
AGATATGAGGGACAATTGGAGAAGTGAATTATATAAATATAAAGTAGTAAAAATTGAACCATTAGGAGTA
GCACCCACCAAGGCAAAGAGAAGAGTGGTGCAGAGAGAAAAAAGAGCAGTGGGAATAGGAGCTTTGTTCC
TTGGGTTCTTGGGAGCAGCAGGAAGCACTATGGGCGCAGCGTCAATGACGCTGACGGTACAGGCCAGACA
ATTATTGTCTGGTATAGTGCAGCAGCAGAACAATTTGCTGAGGGCTATTGAGGCGCAACAGCATCTGTTG
CAACTCACAGTCTGGGGCATCAAGCAGCTCCAGGCAAGAATCCTGGCTGTGGAAAGATACCTAAAGGATC
AACAGCTCCTGGGGATTTGGGGTTGCTCTGGAAAACTCATTTGCACCACTGCTGTGCCTTGGAATGCTAG
TTGGAGTAATAAATCTCTGGAACAGATTTGGAATCACACGACCTGGATGGAGTGGGACAGAGAAATTAAC
AATTACACAAGCTTAATACACTCCTTAATTGAAGAATCGCAAAACCAGCAAGAAAAGAATGAACAAGAAT
TATTGGAATTAGATAAATGGGCAAGTTTGTGGAATTGGTTTAACATAACAAATTGGCTGTGGTATATAAA
ATTATTCATAATGATAGTAGGAGGCTTGGTAGGTTTAAGAATAGTTTTTGCTGTACTTTCTATAGTGAAT
AGAGTTAGGCAGGGATATTCACCATTATCGTTTCAGACCCACCTCCCAACCCCGAGGGGACCCAGAGAGG
GCCTATTTCCCATGATTCCTTCATATTTGCATATACGATACAAGGCTGTTAGAGAGATAATTAGAATTAA
TTTGACTGTAAACACAAAGATATTAGTACAAAATACGTGACGTAGAAAGTAATAATTTCTTGGGTAGTTT
GCAGTTTTAAAATTATGTTTTAAAATGGACTATCATATGCTTACCGTAACTTGAAAGTATTTCGATTTCT
TGGCTTTATATATCTTGTGGAAAGGACGAAACACCGGCCGGATGATCAGATCCCAAGTTTTAGAGCTAGA
AATAGCAAGTTAAAATAAGGCTAGTCCGTTATCAACTTGAAAAAGTGGCACCGAGTCGGTGCTTTTTTAA
GCTTGGCGTAACTAGATCTTGAGACAAATGGCAGTATTCATCCACAATTTTAAAAGAAAAGGGGGGATTG
GGGGGTACAGTGCAGGGGAAAGAATAGTAGACATAATAGCAACAGACATACAAACTAAAGAATTACAAAA
ACAAATTACAAAAATTCAAAATTTTCGGGTTTATTACAGGGACAGCAGAGATCCACTTTGGCGCCGGCTC
GAGGGGG
