>Addgene plasmid #77628 | PFKP gRNA (BRDN0001147171) | depositor partial sequence | sequence record 145088 | Target Sequence
GCCGGATGATCAGATCCCAA
