>Addgene plasmid #77628 | PFKP gRNA (BRDN0001147171) | addgene partial sequence | sequence record 188131 | hU6-F
TAGAAAGTAATAATTTCTTGGGTAGTTTGCAGTTTTAAAATTATGTTTTAAAATGGACTATCATATGCTT
ACCGTAACTTGAAAGTATTTCGATTTCTTGGCTTTATATATCTTGTGGAAAGGACGAAACACCGGCCGGA
TGATCAGATCCCAAGTTTTAGAGCTAGAAATAGCAAGTTAAAATAAGGCTAGTCCGTTATCAACTTGAAA
AAGTGGCACCGAGTCGGTGCTTTTTTAAGCTTGGCGTAACTAGATCTTGAGACAAATGGCAGTATTCATC
CACAATTTTAAAAGAAAAGGGGGGATTGGGGGGTACAGTGCAGGGGAAAGAATAGTAGACATAATAGCAA
CAGACATACAAACTAAAGAATTACAAAAACAAATTACAAAAATTCAAAATTTTCGGGTTTATTACAGGGA
CAGCAGAGATCCACTTTGGCGCCGGCTCGAGGGGGCCCGGGTGCAAAGATGGATAAAGTTTTAAACAGAG
AGGAATCTTTGCAGCTAATGGACCTTCTAGGTCTTGAAAGGAGTGGGAATTGGCTCCGGTGCCCGTCAGT
GGGCAGAGCG
